>Addgene plasmid #147370 | pnEA-NvG-HsNot8_R | depositor full sequence | sequence record 289817 | Full Sequence
TTCTTGAAGACGAAAGGGCCTCGTGATACGCCTATTTTTATAGGTTAATGTCATGATAATAATGGTTTCT
TAGACGTCAGGTGGCACTTTTCGGGGAAATGTGCGCGGAACCCCTATTTGTTTATTTTTCTAAATACATT
CAAATATGTATCCGCTCATGAGACAATAACCCTGATAAATGCTTCAATAATATTGAAAAAGGAAGAGTAT
GAGTATTCAACATTTCCGTGTCGCCCTTATTCCCTTTTTTGCGGCATTTTGCCTTCCTGTTTTTGCTCAC
CCAGAAACGCTGGTGAAAGTAAAAGATGCTGAAGATCAGTTGGGTGCACGAGTGGGTTACATCGAACTGG
ATCTCAACAGCGGTAAGATCCTTGAGAGTTTTCGCCCCGAAGAACGTTTTCCAATGATGAGCACTTTTAA
AGTTCTGCTATGTGGCGCGGTATTATCCCGTGTTGACGCCGGGCAAGAGCAACTCGGTCGCCGCATACAC
TATTCTCAGAATGACTTGGTTGAGTACTCACCAGTCACAGAAAAGCATCTTACGGATGGCATGACAGTAA
GAGAATTATGCAGTGCTGCCATAACCATGAGTGATAACACTGCGGCCAACTTACTTCTGACAACGATCGG
AGGACCGAAGGAGCTAACCGCTTTTTTGCACAACATGGGGGATCATGTAACTCGCCTTGATCGTTGGGAA
CCGGAGCTGAATGAAGCCATACCAAACGACGAGCGTGACACCACGATGCCTGCAGCAATGGCAACAACGT
TGCGCAAACTATTAACTGGCGAACTACTTACTCTAGCTTCCCGGCAACAATTAATAGACTGGATGGAGGC
GGATAAAGTTGCAGGACCACTTCTGCGCTCGGCCCTTCCGGCTGGCTGGTTTATTGCTGATAAATCTGGA
GCCGGTGAGCGTGGGTCTCGCGGTATCATTGCAGCACTGGGGCCAGATGGTAAGCCCTCCCGTATCGTAG
TTATCTACACGACGGGGAGTCAGGCAACTATGGATGAACGAAATAGACAGATCGCTGAGATAGGTGCCTC
ACTGATTAAGCATTGGTAACTGTCAGACCAAGTTTACTCATATATACTTTAGATTGATTTAAAACTTCAT
TTTTAATTTAAAAGGATCTAGGTGAAGATCCTTTTTGATAATCTCATGACCAAAATCCCTTAACGTGAGT
TTTCGTTCCACTGAGCGTCAGACCCCGTAGAAAAGATCAAAGGATCTTCTTGAGATCCTTTTTTTCTGCG
CGTAATCTGCTGCTTGCAAACAAAAAAACCACCGCTACCAGCGGTGGTTTGTTTGCCGGATCAAGAGCTA
CCAACTCTTTTTCCGAAGGTAACTGGCTTCAGCAGAGCGCAGATACCAAATACTGTCCTTCTAGTGTAGC
CGTAGTTAGGCCACCACTTCAAGAACTCTGTAGCACCGCCTACATACCTCGCTCTGCTAATCCTGTTACC
AGTGGCTGCTGCCAGTGGCGATAAGTCGTGTCTTACCGGGTTGGACTCAAGACGATAGTTACCGGATAAG
GCGCAGCGGTCGGGCTGAACGGGGGGTTCGTGCACACAGCCCAGCTTGGAGCGAACGACCTACACCGAAC
TGAGATACCTACAGCGTGAGCTATGAGAAAGCGCCACGCTTCCCGAAGGGAGAAAGGCGGACAGGTATCC
GGTAAGCGGCAGGGTCGGAACAGGAGAGCGCACGAGGGAGCTTCCAGGGGGAAACGCCTGGTATCTTTAT
AGTCCTGTCGGGTTTCGCCACCTCTGACTTGAGCGTCGATTTTTGTGATGCTCGTCAGGGGGGCGGAGCC
TATGGAAAAACGCCAGCAACGCGGCCTTTTTACGGTTCCTGGCCTTTTGCTGGCCTTTTGCTCACATGTT
CTTTCCTGCGTTATCCCCTGATTCTGTGGATAACCGTATTACCGCCTTTGAGTGAGCTGATACCGCTCGC
CGCAGCCGAACGACCGAGCGCAGCGAGTCAGTGAGCGAGGAAGCGGAAGAGCGCCTGATGCGGTATTTTC
TCCTTACGCATCTGTGCGGTATTTCACACCGCATATATGGTGCACTCTCAGTACAATCTGCTCTGATGCC
GCATAGTTAAGCCAGTATACACTCCGCTATCGCTACGTGACTGGGTCATGGCTGCGCCCCGACACCCGCC
AACACCCGCTGACGCGCCCTGACGGGCTTGTCTGCTCCCGGCATCCGCTTACAGACAAGCTGTGACCGTC
TCCGGGAGCTGCATGTGTCAGAGGTTTTCACCGTCATCACCGAAACGCGCGAGGCAGCTGCGGTAAAGCT
CATCAGCGTGGTCGTGAAGCGATTCACAGATGTCTGCCTGTTCATCCGCGTCCAGCTCGTTGAGTTTCTC
CAGAAGCGTTAATGTCTGGCTTCTGATAAAGCGGGCCATGTTAAGGGCGGTTTTTTCCTGTTTGGTCACT
GATGCCTCCGTGTAAGGGGGATTTCTGTTCATGGGGGTAATGATACCGATGAAACGAGAGAGGATGCTCA
CGATACGGGTTACTGATGATGAACATGCCCGGTTACTGGAACGTTGTGAGGGTAAACAACTGGCGGTATG
GATGCGGCGGGACCAGAGAAAAATCACTCAGGGTCAATGCCAGCGCTTCGTTAATACAGATGTAGGTGTT
CCACAGGGTAGCCAGCAGCATCCTGCGATGCAGATCCGGAACATAATGGTGCAGGGCGCTGACTTCCGCG
TTTCCAGACTTTACGAAACACGGAAACCGAAGACCATTCATGTTGTTGCTCAGGTCGCAGACGTTTTGCA
GCAGCAGTCGCTTCACGTTCGCTCGCGTATCGGTGATTCATTCTGCTAACCAGTAAGGCAACCCCGCCAG
CCTAGCCGGGTCCTCAACGACAGGAGCACGATCATGCGCACCCGTGGCCAGGACCCAACGCTGCCCGAGA
TGCGCCGCGTGCGGCTGCTGGAGATGGCGGACGCGATGGATATGTTCTGCCAAGGGTTGGTTTGCGCATT
CACAGTTCTCCGCAAGAATTGATTGGCTCCAATTCTTGGAGTGGTGAATCCGTTAGCGAGGTGCCGCCGG
CTTCCATTCAGGTCGAGGTGGCCCGGCTCCATGCACCGCGACGCAACGCGGGGAGGCAGACAAGGTATAG
GGCGGCGCCTACAATCCATGCCAACCCGTTCCATGTGCTCGCCGAGGCGGCATAAATCGCCGTGACGATC
AGCGGTCCAGTGATCGAAGTTAGGCTGGTAAGAGCCGCGAGCGATCCTTGAAGCTGTCCCTGATGGTCGT
CATCTACCTGCCTGGACAGCATGGCCTGCAACGCGGGCATCCCGATGCCGCCGGAAGCGAGAAGAATCAT
AATGGGGAAGGCCATCCAGCCTCGCGTCGCGAACGCCAGCAAGACGTAGCCCAGCGCGTCGGCCGCCATG
CCGGCGATAATGGCCTGCTTCTCGCCGAAACGTTTGGTGGCGGGACCAGTGACGAAGGCTTGAGCGAGGG
CGTGCAAGATTCCGAATACCGCAAGCGACAGGCCGATCATCGTCGCGCTCCAGCGAAAGCGGTCCTCGCC
GAAAATGACCCAGAGCGCTGCCGGCACCTGTCCTACGAGTTGCATGATAAAGAAGACAGTCATAAGTGCG
GCGACGATAGTCATGCCCCGCGCCCACCGGAAGGAGCTGACTGGGTTGAAGGCTCTCAAGGGCATCGGTC
GAGATCCCGGTGCCTAATGAGTGAGCTAACTTACATTAATTGCGTTGCGCTCACTGCCCGCTTTCCAGTC
GGGAAACCTGTCGTGCCAGCTGCATTAATGAATCGGCCAACGCGCGGGGAGAGGCGGTTTGCGTATTGGG
CGCCAGGGTGGTTTTTCTTTTCACCAGTGAGACGGGCAACAGCTGATTGCCCTTCACCGCCTGGCCCTGA
GAGAGTTGCAGCAAGCGGTCCACGCTGGTTTGCCCCAGCAGGCGAAAATCCTGTTTGATGGTGGTTAACG
GCGGGATATAACATGAGCTGTCTTCGGTATCGTCGTATCCCACTACCGAGATATCCGCACCAACGCGCAG
CCCGGACTCGGTAATGGCGCGCATTGCGCCCAGCGCCATCTGATCGTTGGCAACCAGCATCGCAGTGGGA
ACGATGCCCTCATTCAGCATTTGCATGGTTTGTTGAAAACCGGACATGGCACTCCAGTCGCCTTCCCGTT
CCGCTATCGGCTGAATTTGATTGCGAGTGAGATATTTATGCCAGCCAGCCAGACGCAGACGCGCCGAGAC
AGAACTTAATGGGCCCGCTAACAGCGCGATTTGCTGGTGACCCAATGCGACCAGATGCTCCACGCCCAGT
CGCGTACCGTCTTCATGGGAGAAAATAATACTGTTGATGGGTGTCTGGTCAGAGACATCAAGAAATAACG
CCGGAACATTAGTGCAGGCAGCTTCCACAGCAATGGCATCCTGGTCATCCAGCGGATAGTTAATGATCAG
CCCACTGACGCGTTGCGCGAGAAGATTGTGCACCGCCGCTTTACAGGCTTCGACGCCGCTTCGTTCTACC
ATCGACACCACCACGCTGGCACCCAGTTGATCGGCGCGAGATTTAATCGCCGCGACAATTTGCGACGGCG
CGTGCAGGGCCAGACTGGAGGTGGCAACGCCAATCAGCAACGACTGTTTGCCCGCCAGTTGTTGTGCCAC
GCGGTTGGGAATGTAATTCAGCTCCGCCATCGCCGCTTCCACTTTTTCCCGCGTTTTCGCAGAAACGTGG
CTGGCCTGGTTCACCACGCGGGAAACGGTCTGATAAGAGACACCGGCATACTCTGCGACATCGTATAACG
TTACTGGTTTCACATTCACCACCCTGAATTGACTCTCTTCCGGGCGCTATCATGCCATACCGCGAAAGGT
TTTGCGCCATTCGATGGTGTCCGGGATCTCGACGCTCTCCCTTATGCGACTCCTGCATTAGGAAGCAGCC
CAGTAGTAGGTTGAGGCCGTTGAGCACCGCCGCCGCAAGGAATGGTGCATGCAAGGAGATGGCGCCCAAC
AGTCCCCCGGCCACGGGGCCTGCCACCATACCCACGCCGAAACAAGCGCTCATGAGCCCGAAGTGGCGAG
CCCGATCTTCCCCATCGGTGATGTCGGCGATATAGGCGCCAGCAACCGCACCTGTGGCGCCGGTGATGCC
GGCCACGATGCGTCCGGCGTAGAGGATCGAGATCTCGATCCCGCGAAATTAATACGACTCACTATAGGGG
AATTGTGAGCGGATAACAATTCCCCACTAGTAATAATTTTGTTTAACTTTAAGAAGGAGATATACCATGG
CCCCTATACTAGGTTATTGGAAAATTAAGGGCCTTGTGCAACCCACTCGACTTCTTTTGGAATATCTTGA
AGAAAAATATGAAGAGCATTTGTATGAGCGCGATGAAGGTGATAAATGGCGAAACAAAAAGTTTGAATTG
GGTTTGGAGTTTCCCAATCTTCCTTATTATATTGATGGTGATGTTAAATTAACACAGTCTATGGCCATCA
TACGTTATATAGCTGACAAGCACAACATGTTGGGTGGTTGTCCAAAAGAGCGTGCAGAGATTTCAATGCT
TGAAGGAGCGGTTTTGGATATTAGATACGGTGTTTCGAGAATTGCATATAGTAAAGACTTTGAAACTCTC
AAAGTTGATTTTCTTAGCAAGCTACCTGAAATGCTGAAAATGTTCGAAGATCGTTTATGTCATAAAACAT
ATTTAAATGGTGATCATGTAACCCATCCTGACTTCATGTTGTATGACGCTCTTGATGTTGTTTTATACAT
GGACCCAATGTGCCTGGATGCGTTCCCAAAATTAGTTTGTTTTAAAAAACGTATTGAAGCTATCCCACAA
ATTGATAAGTACTTGAAATCCAGCAAGTATATAGCATGGCCTTTGCAGGGCTGGCAAGCCACGTTTGGTG
GTGGCGACCATCCGCCAAAATCGGATGGTACCGGCAGCGGCGAAAACCTTTACTTCCAGGGCCATATGCT
CGAGCCTGCAGCACTTGTGGAGAATAGCCAGGTTATCTGTGAAGTGTGGGCCAGTAATCTAGAAGAAGAG
ATGAGGAAGATCCGAGAAATCGTGCTCAGTTACAGTTATATTGCCATGGACACAGAATTTCCAGGTGTTG
TGGTGCGACCAATTGGTGAATTTCGTAGTTCCATAGATTACCAATATCAGCTTCTGCGGTGCAATGTTGA
CCTTTTAAAAATTATCCAGCTGGGCCTTACATTCACAAATGAGAAGGGAGAGTATCCTTCTGGAATCAAT
ACTTGGCAGTTCAATTTCAAATTTAACCTTACAGAGGACATGTACTCCCAGGATTCCATAGATCTCCTTG
CTAACTCAGGACTACAGTTTCAGAAGCATGAAGAGGAAGGGATTGACACACTGCACTTTGCAGAGCTGCT
TATGACATCAGGAGTGGTTCTCTGTGACAATGTCAAATGGCTTTCATTTCATAGTGGCTATGATTTTGGC
TATATGGTAAAGTTGCTTACAGATTCTCGTTTGCCAGAAGAGGAACATGAATTCTTTCATATTCTGAACC
TTTTCTTCCCATCCATTTATGATGTGAAATACCTGATGAAGAGCTGCAAAAATCTTAAGGGAGGTCTTCA
GGAAGTTGCTGATCAGTTGGATTTGCAGAGGATTGGAAGGCAGCACCAGGCAGGCTCAGACTCACTGCTG
ACAGGAATGGCTTTCTTTAGGATGAAAGAGTTGTTTTTTGAGGACAGCATTGATGATGCCAAGTACTGTG
GGCGGCTCTATGGCTTAGGCACAGGAGTGGCCCAGAAGCAGAATGAGGATGTGGACTCTGCCCAGGAGAA
GATGAGCATCCTGGCGATTATCAACAACATGCAGCAGTGAGGATCCTAATAGTCTAGAGCTAGCCCTAGG
AGATCCGGCTGCTAACAAAGCCCGAAAGGAAGCTGAGTTGGCTGCTGCCACCGCTGAGCAATAACTAGCA
TAACCCCTTGGGGCCTCTAAACGGGTCTTGAGGGGTTTTTTGCTGAAAGGAGGAACTATATCCGGATATC
CCGCAAGAGGCCCGGCAGTACCGGCATAACCAAGCCTATGCCTACAGCATCCAGGGTGACGGTGCCGAGG
ATGACGATGAGCGCATTGTTAGATTTCATACACGGTGCCTGACTGCGTTAGCAATTTAACTGTGATAAAC
TACCGCATTAAAGCTTATCGATGATAAGCTGTCAAACATGAGAA
Features (pLannotate 1.2.2; 20 found; start..end, strand, type, name):
    104..208     +  promoter       AmpR promoter: bla
    209..1069    +  CDS            AmpR: β-lactamase; bla; confers resistance to ampicillin, carbenicillin, and related antibiotics
   1240..1828    +  rep_origin     ori: high-copy-number ColE1/pMB1/pBR322/pUC origin of replication
   2014..2156    -  misc_feature   bom: basis of mobility region from pBR322
   2258..2449    -  CDS            rop: Rop protein, which maintains plasmids at low copy number; rop
   2466..2846    +  CDS            YPB1_ECOLX: Protein predicted: Swiss-Prot protein existence level 4. From Escherichia coli.
   3088..3712    -  CDS            TcR (fragment): tetracycline efflux protein; tet; confers resistance to tetracycline
   3727..3748    -  protein_bind   CAP binding site: CAP binding activates transcription in the presence of cAMP. E. coli catabolite activator protein
   3761..4843    -  CDS            lacI: lac repressor; lacI; The lac repressor binds to the lac operator to inhibit transcription in E. coli. This inhibition can be relieved by adding lactose or isopropyl-β-D-thiogalactopyranoside (IPTG).
   4844..4921    -  promoter       lacI promoter: lacI
   4929..5208    -  CDS            TcR (fragment): tetracycline efflux protein; tet; confers resistance to tetracycline
   5230..5248    +  promoter       T7 promoter: promoter for bacteriophage T7 RNA polymerase
   5249..5273    +  protein_bind   lac operator: The lac repressor binds to the lac operator to inhibit transcription in E. coli. This inhibition can be relieved by adding lactose or isopropyl-β-D-thiogalactopyranoside (IPTG). lac repressor encoded by lacI
   5288..5310    +  RBS            RBS: efficient ribosome binding site from bacteriophage T7 gene 10 (Olins and Rangwala, 1989)
   5321..5971    +  CDS            GST: glutathione S-transferase from Schistosoma japonicum
   6025..6897    +  CDS            CNOT8: CNOT8_HUMAN - Also known as CALIF, POP2. Experimental evidence at protein level: Swiss-Prot protein existence level 1. Has 3'-5' poly(A) exoribonuclease activity for synthetic poly(A) RNA substrate. Its function seems to be partially redundant with that of CNOT7. Catalytic component of the CCR4-NOT complex which is linked to various cellular processes including bulk mRNA degradation, miRNA-mediated repression, translational repression during translational initiation and general transcription regulation. During miRNA-mediated repression the complex seems also to act as translational repressor d
   6938..6987    +  CDS            SET1 (fragment): solubility-enhancement tag derived from T7 phage gene 10B
   6995..7042    +  terminator     T7 terminator: transcription terminator for bacteriophage T7 RNA polymerase
   7065..7169    -  CDS            TcR (fragment): tetracycline efflux protein; tet; confers resistance to tetracycline
   7217..7245    -  promoter       tet promoter: E. coli promoter for tetracycline efflux protein gene
