[The description below was written by a language model from this plasmid's Addgene catalogue record and pLannotate feature annotations shown in this document.]
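Description:
pnEA-NvG-HsNot8_R is a 7,254 nt bacterial expression plasmid for producing human CNOT8 (also called CAF1, POP2 or CALIF) in E. coli. The catalogue lists the backbone as unknown, but the annotated features show a pET-like, pBR322-derived architecture. It has a ColE1/pMB1-type origin together with the bom mobility region and the rop gene, which keeps copy number low and agrees with the "low copy" entry. It also carries a β-lactamase gene under its own promoter for ampicillin selection. Several disrupted fragments of the tetracycline resistance gene and its promoter remain as backbone remnants and are not expected to confer resistance.

The expression cassette is driven by a T7 promoter followed by a lac operator and the phage T7 gene 10 ribosome binding site, and it ends at a T7 terminator. A plasmid-borne lacI gene supplies the repressor, so transcription requires a host that provides T7 RNA polymerase and is induced with IPTG. The open reading frame begins with Schistosoma japonicum glutathione S-transferase, followed by a short linker region that the feature table leaves unannotated, and then the CNOT8 coding sequence, which the depositor based on the human reference transcript. This gives an N-terminal GST fusion suited to glutathione affinity purification. The record does not state whether the linker holds a protease cleavage site. A short fragment annotated as a T7 gene 10-derived tag lies downstream of the insert, and it may simply be vector sequence rather than part of the translated product.

CNOT8 is a 3'-5' poly(A) exoribonuclease and a catalytic subunit of the CCR4-NOT deadenylase complex. The associated publication concerns the structural basis of the interaction between CAF1 and the NOT1 scaffold, which points to use in recombinant protein production for structural and biochemical studies.
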