Addgene plasmid #147370: pnEA-NvG-HsNot8_R
Purpose: Bacterial Expression of HsNot8
Depositing lab: Elisa Izaurralde. Depositing organization: Max Planck Institute for Developmental Biology. Publication: The structural basis for the interaction between the CAF1 nuclease and the NOT1 scaffold of the human CCR4-NOT deadenylase complex. Petit AP, Wohlbold L, Bawankar P, Huntzinger E, Schmidt S, Izaurralde E, Weichenrieder O. Nucleic Acids Res. 2012 Nov;40(21):11058-72. doi: 10.1093/nar/gks883. Epub 2012 Sep 12. PubMed 22977175.
Backbone
  Vector backbone: Unknown
  Vector type: Bacterial Expression
Growth in bacteria
  Bacterial resistance: Ampicillin, 100 μg/mL
  Growth temperature: 37°C
  Growth strain: DH5alpha
  Copy number: Low Copy
Gene/Insert
  Gene/Insert name: HsNot8 (alt names: CAF1; CALIF, hCAF1, POP2,CNOT8)
  Species: H. sapiens (human)
  Entrez Gene: CNOT8 (a.k.a. CAF1, CALIF, Caf1b, POP2, hCAF1)
  Cloning method: Unknown
Terms and licenses: Academic/Nonprofit Terms; Industry Terms: Not Available to Industry
Depositor comments: sequence based on NCBI:NM_004779.4. Plasmids from this collection were made available to the research community and donated after the lab closed. Please note that the sequence provided by the depositing laboratory may be theoretical/predicted or based on Sanger sequencing results. There may be discrepancies between sequencing results obtained by Addgene and the depositor sequence. If an Addgene verified sequence is not available, please contact before placing your order to request that our lab fully sequence the plasmid.
How to cite: pnEA-NvG-HsNot8_R was a gift from Elisa Izaurralde (Addgene plasmid # 147370 ; http://n2t.net/addgene:147370 ; RRID:Addgene_147370)
